>Addgene plasmid #169116 | pNB205 | addgene full sequence | sequence record 334335 | Addgene NGS Result
GACGTCAAGAAACCAATTGTCCATATTGCATCAGACATTGCCGTCACTGCGTCTTTTACTGGCTCTTCTC
GCTAACCAAACCGGTAACCCCGCTTATTAAAAGCATTCTGTAACAAAGCGGGACCAAAGCCATGACAAAA
ACGCGTAACAAAAGTGTCTATAATCACGGCAGAAAAGTCCACATTGATTATTTGCACGGCGTCACACTTT
GCTATGCCATAGCATTTTTATCCATAAGATTAGCGGATCCTACCTGACGCTTTTTATCGCAACTCTCTAC
TGTTTCTCCATAGAATTCATTAAAGAGGAGAAAGGTACCATGGGTCTGTCTATCGGTATTGTCGGGGCCA
CCGGGCAGGTTGGTCAAGTGATGCGCACCTTGCTGGATGAACGCGATTTCCCCGCATCTGCTGTTCGCTT
CTTTGCGTCAGCCCGTAGCCAGGGACGTAAGCTGGCGTTCCGTGGTCAGGAAATCGAAGTGGAAGATGCT
GAAACGGCCGATCCGTCGGGTCTGGATATTGCTCTGTTCTCCGCCGGCAGCGCCATGAGTAAGGTGCAGG
CACCTCGCTTTGCGGCGGCCGGTGTGACGGTCATTGATAACAGTAGCGCGTGGCGTAAAGATCCTGACGT
TCCGTTGGTAGTGAGTGAAGTCAACTTCGAACGCGATGCGCATCGCCGCCCAAAAGGAATTATCGCCAAT
CCGAACTGCACCACCATGGCAGCCATGCCGGTGCTGAAAGTTCTGCATGATGAAGCTCGCCTGGTCCGTC
TGGTCGTTAGCTCATATCAGGCCGTGTCTGGCTCGGGGCTCGCGGGTGTTGCGGAACTGGCTGAGCAAGC
TCGTGCAGTAATTGGCGGTGCGGAACAGCTCGTATACGATGGTGGTGCCCTGGAATTCCCGCCACCAAAT
ACCTACGTCGCACCGATCGCGTTTAACGTGGTTCCGCTGGCCGGTAGTCTGGTAGACGACGGATCGGGCG
AGACGGACGAGGACCAAAAACTGCGTTTCGAGTCGCGCAAAATCCTCGGTATCCCGGACCTGCTTGTTTC
CGGAACTTGCGTACGCGTGCCGGTGTTCACCGGCCATTCCCTGAGTATCAATGCGGAGTTTGCTCAGCCG
CTGTCACCCGAACGCGCGCGCGAACTGCTGGATGGAGCGACCGGTGTGCAGCTGGTAGACGTGCCGACGC
CACTGGCTGCCGCGGGTGTCGATGAGTCTTTGGTCGGCCGTATTCGTCGCGATCCGGGAGTCCCGGACGG
CCGTGGTTTGGCCCTGTTTGTTTCGGGTGACAATCTGCGTAAGGGTGCAGCTTTAAACACCATCCAGATT
GCGGAACTGCTTACTGCGGACCTGTAACCCGGGGGATCCCATGGTACGCGTGCTAGAGGCATCAAATAAA
ACGAAAGGCTCAGTCGAAAGACTGGGCCTTTCGTTTTATCTGTTGTTTGTCGGTGAACGCTCTCCTGAGT
AGGACAAATCCGCCGCCCTAGACCTAGGGCGTTCGGCTGCGGCGAGCGGTATCAGCTCACTCAAAGGCGG
TAATACGGTTATCCACAGAATCAGGGGATAACGCAGGAAAGAACATGTGAGCAAAAGGCCAGCAAAAGGC
CAGGAACCGTAAAAAGGCCGCGTTGCTGGCGTTTTTCCATAGGCTCCGCCCCCCTGACGAGCATCACAAA
AATCGACGCTCAAGTCAGAGGTGGCGAAACCCGACAGGACTATAAAGATACCAGGCGTTTCCCCCTGGAA
GCTCCCTCGTGCGCTCTCCTGTTCCGACCCTGCCGCTTACCGGATACCTGTCCGCCTTTCTCCCTTCGGG
AAGCGTGGCGCTTTCTCATAGCTCACGCTGTAGGTATCTCAGTTCGGTGTAGGTCGTTCGCTCCAAGCTG
GGCTGTGTGCACGAACCCCCCGTTCAGCCCGACCGCTGCGCCTTATCCGGTAACTATCGTCTTGAGTCCA
ACCCGGTAAGACACGACTTATCGCCACTGGCAGCAGCCACTGGTAACAGGATTAGCAGAGCGAGGTATGT
AGGCGGTGCTACAGAGTTCTTGAAGTGGTGGCCTAACTACGGCTACACTAGAAGGACAGTATTTGGTATC
TGCGCTCTGCTGAAGCCAGTTACCTTCGGAAAAAGAGTTGGTAGCTCTTGATCCGGCAAACAAACCACCG
CTGGTAGCGGTGGTTTTTTTGTTTGCAAGCAGCAGATTACGCGCAGAAAAAAAGGATCTCAAGAAGATCC
TTTGATCTTTTCTACGGGGTCTGACGCTCAGTGGAACGAAAACTCACGTTAAGGGATTTTGGTCATGACT
AGTGCTTGGATTCTCACCAATAAAAAACGCCCGGCGGCAACCGAGCGTTCTGAACAAATCCAGATGGAGT
TCTGAGGTCATTACTGGATCTATCAACAGGAGTCCAAGCGAGCTCGTAAACTTGGTCTGACAGTTACCAA
TGCTTAATCAGTGAGGCACCTATCTCAGCGATCTGTCTATTTCGTTCATCCATAGTTGCCTGACTCCCCG
TCGTGTAGATAACTACGATACGGGAGGGCTTACCATCTGGCCCCAGTGCTGCAATGATACCGCGGGACCC
ACGCTCACCGGCTCCAGATTTATCAGCAATAAACCAGCCAGCCGGAAGGGCCGAGCGCAGAAGTGGTCCT
GCAACTTTATCCGCCTCCATCCAGTCTATTAATTGTTGCCGGGAAGCTAGAGTAAGTAGTTCGCCAGTTA
ATAGTTTGCGCAACGTTGTTGCCATTGCTACAGGCATCGTGGTGTCACGCTCGTCGTTTGGTATGGCTTC
ATTCAGCTCCGGTTCCCAACGATCAAGGCGAGTTACATGATCCCCCATGTTGTGCAAAAAAGCGGTTAGC
TCCTTCGGTCCTCCGATCGTTGTCAGAAGTAAGTTGGCCGCAGTGTTATCACTCATGGTTATGGCAGCAC
TGCATAATTCTCTTACTGTCATGCCATCCGTAAGATGCTTTTCTGTGACTGGTGAGTACTCAACCAAGTC
ATTCTGAGAATAGTGTATGCGGCGACCGAGTTGCTCTTGCCCGGCGTCAATACGGGATAATACCGCGCCA
CATAGCAGAACTTTAAAAGTGCTCATCATTGGAAAACGTTCTTCGGGGCGAAAACTCTCAAGGATCTTAC
CGCTGTTGAGATCCAGTTCGATGTAACCCACTCGTGCACCCAACTGATCTTCAGCATCTTTTACTTTCAC
CAGCGTTTCTGGGTGAGCAAAAACAGGAAGGCAAAATGCCGCAAAAAAGGGAATAAGGGCGACACGGAAA
TGTTGAATACTCATACTCTTCCTTTTTCAATATTATTGAAGCATTTATCAGGGTTATTGTCTCATGAGCG
GATACATATTTGAATGTATTTAGAAAAATAAACAAATAGGGGTTCCGCGCACATTTCCCCGAAAAGTGCC
ACCT
Features (pLannotate 1.2.2; 7 found; start..end, strand, type, name):
      7..291     +  promoter       araBAD promoter: araBAD; promoter of the L-arabinose operon of E. coli; the araC regulatory gene is transcribed in the opposite direction (Guzman et al., 1995)
    320..1354    +  CDS            asd: DHAS_MYCTU - Experimental evidence at protein level: Swiss-Prot protein existence level 1. Catalyzes the NADPH-dependent formation of L-aspartate- semialdehyde (L-ASA) by the reductive dephosphorylation of L-aspartyl- 4-phosphate (PubMed:15752328). Is essential for the growth and pathogenicity of M.tuberculosis, and for the generation of the bacterial cell wall (PubMed:26437401). From Mycobacterium tuberculosis (strain ATCC 25618 / H37Rv).
   1393..1479    +  terminator     rrnB T1 terminator: Escherichia coli rrnB; transcription terminator T1 from the E. coli rrnB gene
   1644..2232    -  rep_origin     ori: high-copy-number ColE1/pMB1/pBR322/pUC origin of replication
   2320..2414    -  terminator     lambda t0 terminator: transcription terminator from phage lambda
   2444..3304    -  CDS            AmpR: β-lactamase; bla; confers resistance to ampicillin, carbenicillin, and related antibiotics
   3305..3409    -  promoter       AmpR promoter: bla
