[The description below was written by a language model from this plasmid's Addgene catalogue record and pLannotate feature annotations shown in this document.]
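Description:
pNB205 is a compact bacterial expression plasmid (about 3.4 kb) built on the pNB200 backbone for use in E. coli, described by its depositors as a TESEC expression vector for aspartate-semialdehyde dehydrogenase (Asd, Rv3708c) from Mycobacterium tuberculosis H37Rv. It replicates from a high-copy ColE1/pUC-type origin and is selected with ampicillin through a β-lactamase gene driven by its native bla promoter and followed by a phage lambda t0 terminator, which insulates the marker cassette from the rest of the plasmid.

The payload is a roughly 1 kb asd open reading frame, codon optimized for E. coli and inserted by BsaI-based cloning that destroyed both sites. It sits directly downstream of the araBAD (pBAD) promoter and upstream of the rrnB T1 terminator, giving a simple, self-contained arabinose-responsive transcription unit. The feature table does not annotate an araC regulator gene on the plasmid, so arabinose control presumably relies on AraC supplied by the host, although the record does not say so explicitly. No epitope or purification tags are annotated.

Asd catalyses the NADPH-dependent conversion of L-aspartyl-4-phosphate to L-aspartate semialdehyde, and the annotation describes it as essential for the growth and pathogenicity of M. tuberculosis and for generation of its cell wall. The associated publication concerns low-cost anti-mycobacterial drug discovery using engineered E. coli, so the plasmid's likely role is tunable expression of this mycobacterial drug target in an E. coli host for compound testing. The record itself does not detail the host strain design or the assay format.
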