Addgene plasmid #169116: pNB205
Purpose: TESEC expression vector for Asd from M. tuberculosis
Depositing lab: Edwin Wintermute. Depositing organization: INSERM U1284, Center for Research and Interdisciplinarity (CRI). Publication: Low-cost anti-mycobacterial drug discovery using engineered E. coli. Bongaerts N, Edoo Z, Abukar AA, Song X, Sosa-Carrillo S, Haggenmueller S, Savigny J, Gontier S, Lindner AB, Wintermute EH. Nat Commun. 2022 Jul 7;13(1):3905. doi: 10.1038/s41467-022-31570-3. PubMed 35798732.
Backbone
  Vector backbone: pNB200
  Backbone size w/o insert (bp): 2400
  Vector type: Bacterial Expression, Synthetic Biology
Growth in bacteria
  Bacterial resistance: Ampicillin, 100 μg/mL
  Growth temperature: 37°C
  Growth strain: DH5alpha
  Copy number: High Copy
Gene/Insert
  Gene/Insert name: asd (alt names: Rv3708c; Aspartate-semialdehyde dehydrogenase)
  Species: Mycobacterium tuberculosis H37Rv
  Insert size (bp): 1038
  Mutation: Codon optimized for E. coli
  Entrez Gene: asd (a.k.a. Rv3708c)
  Promoter: pBAD
  Cloning method: Restriction Enzyme; 5′ cloning site BsaI (destroyed during cloning); 3′ cloning site BsaI (destroyed during cloning)
  Sequencing primers: 5′ GATTAGCGGATCCTACCTGACG; 3′ AGGCCCAGTCTTTCGACTGAGC
Terms and licenses: Academic/Nonprofit Terms; Industry Terms: Not Available to Industry
Depositor comments: Please visit https://doi.org/10.1101/2021.03.26.437171 for bioRxiv preprint.
How to cite: pNB205 was a gift from Edwin Wintermute (Addgene plasmid # 169116 ; http://n2t.net/addgene:169116 ; RRID:Addgene_169116)
